Addgene plasmid #107916: pMEL10
Purpose: URA3 based Yeast/E.coli shuttle vector designed to clone and express Cas9 programming spacer
Depositing lab: Jean-Marc Daran. Depositing organization: Delft University of Technology. Publication: CRISPR/Cas9: a molecular Swiss army knife for simultaneous introduction of multiple genetic modifications in Saccharomyces cerevisiae. Mans R, van Rossum HM, Wijsman M, Backx A, Kuijpers NG, van den Broek M, Daran-Lapujade P, Pronk JT, van Maris AJ, Daran JM. FEMS Yeast Res. 2015 Mar;15(2). pii: fov004. doi: 10.1093/femsyr/fov004. Epub 2015 Mar 4. PubMed 25743786.
Backbone
  Vector backbone: p426-SNR52p-gRNA.CAN1.Y-SUP4t
  Backbone manufacturer: George Church (Addgene plasmid # 43803)
  Backbone size w/o insert (bp): 6109
  Vector type: Yeast Expression, CRISPR
  Selectable markers: URA3
Growth in bacteria
  Bacterial resistance: Ampicillin, 100 μg/mL
  Growth temperature: 37°C
  Growth strain: DH5alpha
  Copy number: High Copy
Gene/Insert
  Gene/Insert name: gRNA-CAN1.Y
  gRNA/shRNA sequence: GATACGTTCTCTATGGAGGA
  Species: S. cerevisiae (budding yeast)
  Insert size (bp): 20
  Cloning method: Gibson Cloning
Terms and licenses: Academic/Nonprofit Terms; Industry Terms: Not Available to Industry
How to cite: pMEL10 was a gift from Jean-Marc Daran (Addgene plasmid # 107916 ; http://n2t.net/addgene:107916 ; RRID:Addgene_107916)
