[The description below was written by a language model from this plasmid's Addgene catalogue record and pLannotate feature annotations shown in this document.]
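Description:
pMEL10 is a yeast/E. coli shuttle vector for expressing a Cas9 guide RNA in Saccharomyces cerevisiae, built on the p426-SNR52p-gRNA.CAN1.Y-SUP4t backbone. In yeast it replicates episomally through the 2μ origin and is selected by URA3 complementation of uracil auxotrophy. In E. coli it is maintained at high copy from a ColE1/pUC-type origin with ampicillin resistance (bla). The annotated sequence of about 6.1 kb also carries remnants typical of the parental cloning vector: lac promoter/operator elements, lacI and lacZα fragments, T3 and T7 promoters, a partial f1 origin and a CYC1 terminator downstream of the guide cassette.

The functional payload is a guide RNA expression unit in which the SNR52 small nucleolar RNA promoter, an RNA polymerase III promoter, drives a 20-nt spacer fused to the Streptococcus pyogenes gRNA scaffold, with transcription ended by the SUP4 tRNA terminator. As deposited, the spacer is the CAN1.Y guide, named for the yeast CAN1 gene. The 20-nt gap between the annotated promoter and scaffold matches this insert. The URA3 coding sequence lies between two loxP sites in the same orientation, an arrangement that would in principle allow Cre-mediated excision of the marker, although the record does not comment on this.

The plasmid encodes no Cas9, so the nuclease must be supplied separately. Its stated purpose is to serve as a template into which a new targeting spacer is cloned and then expressed, with Gibson assembly listed as the cloning method, for CRISPR/Cas9 genome editing in budding yeast.
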