Features (pLannotate 1.2.2; 19 found; start..end, strand, type, name):
    126..1108    +  rep_origin     2μ ori: yeast 2μ plasmid origin of replication
   1135..1239    +  promoter       AmpR promoter: bla
   1240..2100    +  CDS            AmpR: β-lactamase; bla; confers resistance to ampicillin, carbenicillin, and related antibiotics
   2271..2859    +  rep_origin     ori: high-copy-number ColE1/pMB1/pBR322/pUC origin of replication
   3042..3134    +  CDS            lacI (fragment): lac repressor; lacI; The lac repressor binds to the lac operator to inhibit transcription in E. coli. This inhibition can be relieved by adding lactose or isopropyl-β-D-thiogalactopyranoside (IPTG).
   3147..3168    +  protein_bind   CAP binding site: CAP binding activates transcription in the presence of cAMP. E. coli catabolite activator protein
   3183..3213    +  promoter       lac promoter: promoter for the E. coli lac operon
   3221..3237    +  protein_bind   lac operator: The lac repressor binds to the lac operator to inhibit transcription in E. coli. This inhibition can be relieved by adding lactose or isopropyl-β-D-thiogalactopyranoside (IPTG). lac repressor encoded by lacI
   3282..3300    +  promoter       T3 promoter: promoter for bacteriophage T3 RNA polymerase
   3318..3586    +  promoter       SNR52 promoter: promoter for the S. cerevisiae small nucleolar RNA gene SNR52
   3607..3681    +  misc_RNA       gRNA scaffold: guide RNA scaffold for the Streptococcus pyogenes CRISPR/Cas9 system
   3686..3705    +  terminator     SUP4 terminator: transcription terminator for the S. cerevisiae SUP4 tRNA gene
   3757..3946    +  terminator     CYC1 terminator: S. cerevisiae CYC1; transcription terminator for CYC1
   3977..3995    -  promoter       T7 promoter: promoter for bacteriophage T7 RNA polymerase
   4003..4158    +  CDS            lacZα (fragment): LacZα fragment of β-galactosidase; lacZ fragment
   4162..4402    +  rep_origin     f1 ori (fragment) (sequence partly withheld): f1 bacteriophage origin of replication; arrow indicates direction of (+) strand synthesis
   4494..4527    +  protein_bind   loxP: Cre-mediated recombination occurs in the 8-bp core sequence (GCATACAT). Cre recombinase
   5042..5827    +  CDS            URA3: PYRF_YEAST - Experimental evidence at protein level: Swiss-Prot protein existence level 1. From Saccharomyces cerevisiae (strain ATCC 204508 / S288c) (Baker's yeast).
   5979..6012    +  protein_bind   loxP: Cre-mediated recombination occurs in the 8-bp core sequence (GCATACAT). Cre recombinase
>Addgene plasmid #107916 | pMEL10 | addgene full sequence | sequence record 208520 | Addgene NGS Result
ACAGGCAACACGCAGATATAGGTGCGACGTGAACAGTGAGCTGTATGTGCGCAGCTCGCGTTGCATTTTC
GGAAGCGCTCGTTTTCGGAAACGCTTTGAAGTTCCTATTCCGAAGTTCCTATTCTCTAGAAAGTATAGGA
ACTTCAGAGCGCTTTTGAAAACCAAAAGCGCTCTGAAGACGCACTTTCAAAAAACCAAAAACGCACCGGA
CTGTAACGAGCTACTAAAATATTGCGAATACCGCTTCCACAAACATTGCTCAAAAGTATCTCTTTGCTAT
ATATCTCTGTGCTATATCCCTATATAACCTACCCATCCACCTTTCGCTCCTTGAACTTGCATCTAAACTC
GACCTCTACATTTTTTATGTTTATCTCTAGTATTACTCTTTAGACAAAAAAATTGTAGTAAGAACTATTC
ATAGAGTGAATCGAAAACAATACGAAAATGTAAACATTTCCTATACGTAGTATATAGAGACAAAATAGAA
GAAACCGTTCATAATTTTCTGACCAATGAAGAATCATCAACGCTATCACTTTCTGTTCACAAAGTATGCG
CAATCCACATCGGTATAGAATATAATCGGGGATGCCTTTATCTTGAAAAAATGCACCCGCAGCTTCGCTA
GTAATCAGTAAACGCGGGAAGTGGAGTCAGGCTTTTTTTATGGAAGAGAAAATAGACACCAAAGTAGCCT
TCTTCTAACCTTAACGGACCTACAGTGCAAAAAGTTATCAAGAGACTGCATTATAGAGCGCACAAAGGAG
AAAAAAAGTAATCTAAGATGCTTTGTTAGAAAAATAGCGCTCTCGGGATGCATTTTTGTAGAACAAAAAA
GAAGTATAGATTCTTTGTTGGTAAAATAGCGCTCTCGCGTTGCATTTCTGTTCTGTAAAAATGCAGCTCA
GATTCTTTGTTTGAAAAATTAGCGCTCTCGCGTTGCATTTTTGTTTTACAAAAATGAAGCACAGATTCTT
CGTTGGTAAAATAGCGCTTTCGCGTTGCATTTCTGTTCTGTAAAAATGCAGCTCAGATTCTTTGTTTGAA
AAATTAGCGCTCTCGCGTTGCATTTTTGTTCTACAAAATGAAGCACAGATGCTTCGTTCAGGTGGCACTT
TTCGGGGAAATGTGCGCGGAACCCCTATTTGTTTATTTTTCTAAATACATTCAAATATGTATCCGCTCAT
GAGACAATAACCCTGATAAATGCTTCAATAATATTGAAAAAGGAAGAGTATGAGTATTCAACATTTCCGT
GTCGCCCTTATTCCCTTTTTTGCGGCATTTTGCCTTCCTGTTTTTGCTCACCCAGAAACGCTGGTGAAAG
TAAAAGATGCTGAAGATCAGTTGGGTGCACGAGTGGGTTACATCGAACTGGATCTCAACAGCGGTAAGAT
CCTTGAGAGTTTTCGCCCCGAAGAACGTTTTCCAATGATGAGCACTTTTAAAGTTCTGCTATGTGGCGCG
GTATTATCCCGTATTGACGCCGGGCAAGAGCAACTCGGTCGCCGCATACACTATTCTCAGAATGACTTGG
TTGAGTACTCACCAGTCACAGAAAAGCATCTTACGGATGGCATGACAGTAAGAGAATTATGCAGTGCTGC
CATAACCATGAGTGATAACACTGCGGCCAACTTACTTCTGACAACGATCGGAGGACCGAAGGAGCTAACC
GCTTTTTTGCACAACATGGGGGATCATGTAACTCGCCTTGATCGTTGGGAACCGGAGCTGAATGAAGCCA
TACCAAACGACGAGCGTGACACCACGATGCCTGTAGCAATGGCAACAACGTTGCGCAAACTATTAACTGG
CGAACTACTTACTCTAGCTTCCCGGCAACAATTAATAGACTGGATGGAGGCGGATAAAGTTGCAGGACCA
CTTCTGCGCTCGGCCCTTCCGGCTGGCTGGTTTATTGCTGATAAATCTGGAGCCGGTGAGCGTGGGTCTC
GCGGTATCATTGCAGCACTGGGGCCAGATGGTAAGCCCTCCCGTATCGTAGTTATCTACACGACGGGGAG
TCAGGCAACTATGGATGAACGAAATAGACAGATCGCTGAGATAGGTGCCTCACTGATTAAGCATTGGTAA
CTGTCAGACCAAGTTTACTCATATATACTTTAGATTGATTTAAAACTTCATTTTTAATTTAAAAGGATCT
AGGTGAAGATCCTTTTTGATAATCTCATGACCAAAATCCCTTAACGTGAGTTTTCGTTCCACTGAGCGTC
AGACCCCGTAGAAAAGATCAAAGGATCTTCTTGAGATCCTTTTTTTCTGCGCGTAATCTGCTGCTTGCAA
ACAAAAAAACCACCGCTACCAGCGGTGGTTTGTTTGCCGGATCAAGAGCTACCAACTCTTTTTCCGAAGG
TAACTGGCTTCAGCAGAGCGCAGATACCAAATACTGTTCTTCTAGTGTAGCCGTAGTTAGGCCACCACTT
CAAGAACTCTGTAGCACCGCCTACATACCTCGCTCTGCTAATCCTGTTACCAGTGGCTGCTGCCAGTGGC
GATAAGTCGTGTCTTACCGGGTTGGACTCAAGACGATAGTTACCGGATAAGGCGCAGCGGTCGGGCTGAA
CGGGGGGTTCGTGCACACAGCCCAGCTTGGAGCGAACGACCTACACCGAACTGAGATACCTACAGCGTGA
GCTATGAGAAAGCGCCACGCTTCCCGAAGGGAGAAAGGCGGACAGGTATCCGGTAAGCGGCAGGGTCGGA
ACAGGAGAGCGCACGAGGGAGCTTCCAGGGGGAAACGCCTGGTATCTTTATAGTCCTGTCGGGTTTCGCC
ACCTCTGACTTGAGCGTCGATTTTTGTGATGCTCGTCAGGGGGGCGGAGCCTATGGAAAAACGCCAGCAA
CGCGGCCTTTTTACGGTTCCTGGCCTTTTGCTGGCCTTTTGCTCACATGTTCTTTCCTGCGTTATCCCCT
GATTCTGTGGATAACCGTATTACCGCCTTTGAGTGAGCTGATACCGCTCGCCGCAGCCGAACGACCGAGC
GCAGCGAGTCAGTGAGCGAGGAAGCGGAAGAGCGCCCAATACGCAAACCGCCTCTCCCCGCGCGTTGGCC
GATTCATTAATGCAGCTGGCACGACAGGTTTCCCGACTGGAAAGCGGGCAGTGAGCGCAACGCAATTAAT
GTGAGTTAGCTCACTCATTAGGCACCCCAGGCTTTACACTTTATGCTTCCGGCTCGTATGTTGTGTGGAA
TTGTGAGCGGATAACAATTTCACACAGGAAACAGCTATGACCATGATTACGCCAAGCGCGCAATTAACCC
TCACTAAAGGGAACAAAAGCTGGAGCTTCTTTGAAAAGATAATGTATGATTATGCTTTCACTCATATTTA
TACAGAAACTTGATGTTTTCTTTCGAGTATATACAAGGTGATTACATGTACGTTTGAAGTACAACTCTAG
ATTTTGTAGTGCCCTCTTGGGCTAGCGGTAAAGGTGCGCATTTTTTCACACCCTACAATGTTCTGTTCAA
AAGATTTTGGTCAAACGCTGTAGAAGTGAAAGTTGGTGCGCATGTTTCGGCGTTCGAAACTTCTCCGCAG
TGAAAGATAAATGATCGATACGTTCTCTATGGAGGAGTTTTAGAGCTAGAAATAGCAAGTTAAAATAAGG
CTAGTCCGTTATCAACTTGAAAAAGTGGCACCGAGTCGGTGGTGCTTTTTTTGTTTTTTATGTCTTCGAG
TCATGTAATTAGTTATGTCACGCTTACGTTCACGCCCTCCCCCCACATCCGCTCTAACCGAAAAGGAAGG
AGTTAGACAACCTGAAGTCTAGGTCCCTATTTATTTTTTTATAGTTATGTTAGTATTAAGAACGTTATTT
ATATTTCAAATTTTTCTTTTTTTTCTGTACAGACGCGTGTACGCATGTAACATTATACTGAAAACCTTGC
TTGAGAAGGTTTTGGGACGCTCGAAGGCTTTAATTTGCGGCCGGTACCCAATTCGCCCTATAGTGAGTCG
TATTACGCGCGCTCACTGGCCGTCGTTTTACAACGTCGTGACTGGGAAAACCCTGGCGTTACCCAACTTA
ATCGCCTTGCAGCACATCCCCCTTTCGCCAGCTGGCGTAATAGCGAAGAGGCCCGCACCGATCGCCCTTC
CCAACAGTTGCGCAGCCTGAATGGCGAATGG
[124 nt withheld, positions 4162-4285]
C
[91 nt withheld, positions 4287-4377]
AGGGTGATGGTTCACGTAGTGGGCCGTTGAACATTCTTAGGCTGGTCGAATCATTTAGACACGGGCATCG
TCCTCTCGAAAGGTGGCTAGGCCACTAGTGGATCTGATATCACCTAATAACTTCGTATAGCATACATTAT
ACGAAGTTATATTAAGGGTTCTCGAGAGCTCGTTTTATTTAGGTTCTATCGAGGAGAAAAAGCGACAAGA
AGAGATAGACCATGGATAAATGATTATGTTCTAAACACTCCTCAGAAGCTCATCGAACTGTCATCCTGCG
TGAAGATTAAAATCCAACTTAGAAATTTCGAGCTTACGGAGACAATCATATGGGAGAAGCAATTGGAAGA
TAGAAAAAAGGTACTCGGTACATAAATATATGTGATTCTGGGTAGAAGATCGGTCTGCATTGGATGGTGG
TAACGCATTTTTTTACACACATTACTTGCCTCGAGCATCAAATGGTGGTTATTCGTGGATCTATATCACG
TGATTTGCTTAAGAATTGTCGTTCATGGTGACACTTTTAGCTTTGACATGATTAAGCTCATCTCAATTGA
TGTTATCTAAAGTCATTTCAACTATCTAAGATGTGGTTGTGATTGGGCCATTTTGTGAAAGCCAGTACGC
CAGCGTCAATACACTCCCGTCAATTAGTTGCACCATGTCCACAAAATCATATACCAGTAGAGCTGAGACT
CATGCAAGTCCGGTTGCATCGAAACTTTTACGTTTAATGGATGAAAAGAAGACCAATTTGTGTGCTTCTC
TTGACGTTCGTTCGACTGATGAGCTATTGAAACTTGTTGAAACGTTGGGTCCATACATTTGCCTTTTGAA
AACACACGTTGATATCTTGGATGATTTCAGTTATGAGGGTACTGTCGTTCCATTGAAAGCATTGGCAGAG
AAATACAAGTTCTTGATATTTGAGGACAGAAAATTCGCCGATATCGGTAACACAGTCAAATTACAATATA
CATCGGGCGTTTACCGTATCGCAGAATGGTCTGATATCACCAACGCCCACGGGGTTACTGGTGCTGGTAT
TGTTGCTGGCTTGAAACAAGGTGCGCAAGAGGTCACCAAAGAACCAAGGGGATTATTGATGCTTGCTGAA
TTGTCTTCCAAGGGTTCTCTAGCACACGGTGAATATACTAAGGGTACCGTTGATATTGCAAAGAGTGATA
AAGATTTCGTTATTGGGTTCATTGCTCAGAACGATATGGGAGGAAGAGAAGAAGGGTTTGATTGGCTAAT
CATGACCCCAGGTGTAGGTTTAGACGACAAAGGCGATGCATTGGGTCAGCAGTACAGAACCGTCGACGAA
GTTGTAAGTGGTGGATCAGATATCATCATTGTTGGCAGAGGACTTTTCGCCAAGGGTAGAGATCCTAAGG
TTGAAGGTGAAAGATACAGAAATGCTGGATGGGAAGCGTACCAAAAGAGAATCAGCGCTCCCCATTAATT
ATACAGGAAACTTAATAGAACAAATCACATATTTAATCTAATAGCCACCTGCATTGGCACGGTGCAACAC
TACTTCAACTTCATCTTACAAAAAGATCACGTGATCTGTTGTATTGGGATCTCTAGACCTAATAACTTCG
TATAGCATACATTATACGAAGTTATATTAAGGGTTGTCGACCTGCAGCGTACGAAGGTGCCTATTGATGA
TCTGGCGGAATGTCTGCCGTGCCATAGCCATGCCTTCACATATAGT
